Addgene plasmid #72322: pET28a-SnoopCatcher
Purpose: Bacterial expression of SnoopCatcher, an engineered protein forming a spontaneous covalent bond with its cognate peptide partner SnoopTag.
Depositing lab: Mark Howarth. Depositing organization: University of Oxford. Publication: Programmable polyproteams built using twin peptide superglues. Veggiani G, Nakamura T, Brenner MD, Gayet RV, Yan J, Robinson CV, Howarth M. Proc Natl Acad Sci U S A. 2016 Jan 19. pii: 201519214. 10.1073/pnas.1519214113 PubMed 26787909.
Backbone
  Vector backbone: pET28a
  Backbone manufacturer: Novagen
  Backbone size w/o insert (bp): 5369
  Vector type: Bacterial Expression
Growth in bacteria
  Bacterial resistance: Kanamycin, 50 μg/mL
  Growth temperature: 37°C
  Growth strain: DH5alpha
  Copy number: High Copy
Gene/Insert
  Gene/Insert name: pET28a-SnoopCatcher (alt name: SnoopCatcher)
  Species: Synthetic
  Insert size (bp): 405
  Mutation: changed G842T and D848G of S. pneumoniae adhesin RrgA (numbered according to PDB ID code 2WW8)
  Promoter: T7
  Tag / fusion protein: His6 tag (N terminal on insert)
  Cloning method: Ligation Independent Cloning
  Sequencing primers: 5′ TAA TAC GAC TCA CTA TAG GG
Terms and licenses: Academic/Nonprofit Terms; Industry Terms: Not Available to Industry
How to cite: pET28a-SnoopCatcher was a gift from Mark Howarth (Addgene plasmid # 72322 ; http://n2t.net/addgene:72322 ; RRID:Addgene_72322)
