[The description below was written by a language model from this plasmid's Addgene catalogue record, the feature table of its GenBank file and pLannotate feature annotations shown in this document.]
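Description:
pET28a-SnoopCatcher is a bacterial expression plasmid built on the Novagen pET28a backbone, about 5.65 kb in total, for producing the SnoopCatcher protein in E. coli. It carries a kanamycin resistance gene (aminoglycoside phosphotransferase) for selection and replicates from a ColE1/pBR322-type origin accompanied by the rop gene and the bom mobility region. The catalogue lists it as high copy, although rop is normally associated with reduced copy number. An f1 phage origin is also present, along with remnants of the pBR322 tetracycline resistance region that are non-functional fragments of backbone history.

The payload is a 405 bp synthetic insert encoding SnoopCatcher, an engineered derivative of the Streptococcus pneumoniae adhesin RrgA carrying the substitutions G842T and D848G. The protein spontaneously forms a covalent bond with its peptide partner, SnoopTag. The coding region itself is not annotated in the feature tables, but it sits in the unlabelled interval between the thrombin site and the T7 terminator. Expression is driven by a T7 promoter followed by a lac operator and the strong phage T7 gene 10 ribosome binding site. The plasmid-encoded lacI repressor keeps transcription off until IPTG or lactose is added, and the system requires a host supplying T7 RNA polymerase. The product carries an N-terminal His6 tag for metal-affinity purification, followed by a thrombin cleavage site that should allow tag removal. A T7 terminator closes the transcription unit.

The purified protein is meant as one half of a peptide–protein "superglue" pair for irreversibly coupling SnoopTag-bearing proteins, for example in the programmed assembly of multi-protein chains. A partial 773 bp record covers only the tag-to-terminator region and agrees with the full sequence.
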