LOCUS       Exported 5653 bp ds-DNA circular SYN 12-MAY-2021
DEFINITION  Bacterial expression of SnoopCatcher, an engineered protein forming
            a spontaneous covalent bond with its cognate peptide partner
            SnoopTag..
ACCESSION   .
VERSION     .
KEYWORDS    pET28a-SnoopCatcher
SOURCE      synthetic DNA construct
  ORGANISM  synthetic DNA construct
REFERENCE   1 (bases 1 to 5653)
  AUTHORS   Veggiani G, Nakamura T, Brenner MD, Gayet RV, Yan J, Robinson CV,
            Howarth M
  TITLE     Programmable polyproteams built using twin peptide superglues.
  JOURNAL   Proc Natl Acad Sci U S A. 2016 Jan 19. pii: 201519214.
  PUBMED    26787909
REFERENCE   2 (bases 1 to 5653)
  AUTHORS   .
  TITLE     Direct Submission
  JOURNAL   Exported May 12, 2021 from SnapGene Server 1.1.58
            http://www.snapgene.com
FEATURES             Location/Qualifiers
     source          1..5653
                     /organism="synthetic DNA construct"
                     /mol_type="other DNA"
     terminator      26..73
                     /label=T7 terminator
                     /note="transcription terminator for bacteriophage T7 RNA
                     polymerase"
     primer_bind     69..87
                     /label=T7 Term
                     /note="T7 terminator, reverse primer"
     CDS             complement(527..544)
                     /codon_start=1
                     /product="thrombin recognition and cleavage site"
                     /label=thrombin site
                     /translation="LVPRGS"
     CDS             complement(554..571)
                     /codon_start=1
                     /product="6xHis affinity tag"
                     /label=6xHis
                     /translation="HHHHHH"
     RBS             590..612
                     /note="efficient ribosome binding site from bacteriophage
                     T7 gene 10 (Olins and Rangwala, 1989)"
     protein_bind    627..651
                     /label=lac operator
                     /bound_moiety="lac repressor encoded by lacI"
                     /note="The lac repressor binds to the lac operator to
                     inhibit transcription in E. coli. This inhibition can be
                     relieved by adding lactose or
                     isopropyl-beta-D-thiogalactopyranoside (IPTG)."
     primer_bind     complement(651..670)
                     /label=T7
                     /note="T7 promoter, forward primer"
     promoter        complement(652..670)
                     /label=T7 promoter
                     /note="promoter for bacteriophage T7 RNA polymerase"
     primer_bind     complement(754..773)
                     /label=pBRrevBam
                     /note="pBR322 vectors, tet region, downstream of BamHI,
                     reverse primer"
     promoter        979..1056
                     /gene="lacI"
                     /label=lacI promoter
     CDS             1057..2139
                     /codon_start=1
                     /gene="lacI"
                     /product="lac repressor"
                     /label=lacI
                     /note="The lac repressor binds to the lac operator to
                     inhibit transcription in E. coli. This inhibition can be
                     relieved by adding lactose or
                     isopropyl-beta-D-thiogalactopyranoside (IPTG)."
                     /translation="MKPVTLYDVAEYAGVSYQTVSRVVNQASHVSAKTREKVEAAMAEL
                     NYIPNRVAQQLAGKQSLLIGVATSSLALHAPSQIVAAIKSRADQLGASVVVSMVERSGV
                     EACKAAVHNLLAQRVSGLIINYPLDDQDAIAVEAACTNVPALFLDVSDQTPINSIIFSH
                     EDGTRLGVEHLVALGHQQIALLAGPLSSVSARLRLAGWHKYLTRNQIQPIAEREGDWSA
                     MSGFQQTMQMLNEGIVPTAMLVANDQMALGAMRAITESGLRVGADISVVGYDDTEDSSC
                     YIPPLTTIKQDFRLLGQTSVDRLLQLSQGQAVKGNQLLPVSLVKRKTTLAPNTQTASPR
                     ALADSLMQLARQVSRLESGQ"
     primer_bind     complement(1076..1095)
                     /label=LacI-R
                     /note="LacI, reverse primer"
     CDS             2948..3139
                     /codon_start=1
                     /gene="rop"
                     /product="Rop protein, which maintains plasmids at low copy
                     number"
                     /label=rop
                     /translation="MTKQEKTALNMARFIRSQTLTLLEKLNELDADEQADICESLHDHA
                     DELYRSCLARFGDDGENL"
     primer_bind     complement(3133..3155)
                     /label=pGEX 3'
                     /note="pGEX vectors, reverse primer"
     misc_feature    3241..3383
                     /label=bom
                     /note="basis of mobility region from pBR322"
     primer_bind     3296..3315
                     /label=pRS-marker
                     /note="pRS vectors, use to sequence yeast selectable
                     marker"
     primer_bind     complement(3398..3415)
                     /label=L4440
                     /note="L4440 vector, forward primer"
     rep_origin      complement(3569..4157)
                     /direction=LEFT
                     /label=ori
                     /note="high-copy-number ColE1/pMB1/pBR322/pUC origin of
                     replication"
     primer_bind     complement(3649..3668)
                     /label=pBR322ori-F
                     /note="pBR322 origin, forward primer"
     primer_bind     complement(4268..4287)
                     /label=pENTR-R
                     /note="pENTR vectors, reverse primer"
     CDS             4279..5094
                     /codon_start=1
                     /gene="aph(3')-Ia"
                     /product="aminoglycoside phosphotransferase"
                     /label=KanR
                     /note="confers resistance to kanamycin in bacteria or G418
                     (Geneticin(R)) in eukaryotes"
                     /translation="MSHIQRETSCSRPRLNSNMDADLYGYKWARDNVGQSGATIYRLYG
                     KPDAPELFLKHGKGSVANDVTDEMVRLNWLTEFMPLPTIKHFIRTPDDAWLLTTAIPGK
                     TAFQVLEEYPDSGENIVDALAVFLRRLHSIPVCNCPFNSDRVFRLAQAQSRMNNGLVDA
                     SDFDDERNGWPVEQVWKEMHKLLPFSPDSVVTHGDFSLDNLIFDEGKLIGCIDVGRVGI
                     ADRYQDLAILWNCLGEFSPSLQKRLFQKYGIDNPDMNKLQFHLMLDEFF"
     primer_bind     complement(4352..4371)
                     /label=Kan-R
                     /note="Kanamycin resistance gene, reverse primer"
     rep_origin      complement(5187..5642)
                     /direction=LEFT
                     /label=f1 ori
                     /note="f1 bacteriophage origin of replication; arrow
                     indicates direction of (+) strand synthesis"
     primer_bind     complement(5324..5345)
                     /label=F1ori-F
                     /note="F1 origin, forward primer"
     primer_bind     5536..5555
                     /label=F1ori-R
                     /note="F1 origin, reverse primer"
ORIGIN
        1 atccggatat agttcctcct ttcagcaaaa aacccctcaa gacccgttta gaggccccaa
       61 ggggttatgc tagttattgc tcagcggtgg cagcagccaa ctcagcttcc tttcgggctt
      121 tgttagcagc cggatctcag tggtggtggt ggtagtgctc gagtgcggcc gcaagctttt
      181 attatttcgg cggtatcggt tcattggtga tataatgttt accgttggta aattcatatg
      241 tagccggaat atcctgcggc acaatgctgg tcacatcacg cacttcgcca ttcacaatct
      301 gaaacgccac aatcggctta ttctgcaccg gtttatagcc agcgggttcg ctattttcaa
      361 acaggcgata tttgccatcg ctcagattct taaaggtcag tttaccatct tcgccggtac
      421 gcacattttg ataggtccca ttctgatcaa tcgcgccata gatatcggga tagtcgggat
      481 gctgtttctg caggctaaac acggcaccac gcagcggctt catatggctg ccgcgcggca
      541 ccaggccgct gctgtgatga tgatgatgat ggctgctgcc catggtatat ctccttctta
      601 aagttaaaca aaattatttc tagaggggaa ttgttatccg ctcacaattc ccctatagtg
      661 agtcgtatta atttcgcggg atcgagatct cgatcctcta cgccggacgc atcgtggccg
      721 gcatcaccgg cgccacaggt gcggttgctg gcgcctatat cgccgacatc accgatgggg
      781 aagatcgggc tcgccacttc gggctcatga gcgcttgttt cggcgtgggt atggtggcag
      841 gccccgtggc cgggggactg ttgggcgcca tctccttgca tgcaccattc cttgcggcgg
      901 cggtgctcaa cggcctcaac ctactactgg gctgcttcct aatgcaggag tcgcataagg
      961 gagagcgtcg agatcccgga caccatcgaa tggcgcaaaa cctttcgcgg tatggcatga
     1021 tagcgcccgg aagagagtca attcagggtg gtgaatgtga aaccagtaac gttatacgat
     1081 gtcgcagagt atgccggtgt ctcttatcag accgtttccc gcgtggtgaa ccaggccagc
     1141 cacgtttctg cgaaaacgcg ggaaaaagtg gaagcggcga tggcggagct gaattacatt
     1201 cccaaccgcg tggcacaaca actggcgggc aaacagtcgt tgctgattgg cgttgccacc
     1261 tccagtctgg ccctgcacgc gccgtcgcaa attgtcgcgg cgattaaatc tcgcgccgat
     1321 caactgggtg ccagcgtggt ggtgtcgatg gtagaacgaa gcggcgtcga agcctgtaaa
     1381 gcggcggtgc acaatcttct cgcgcaacgc gtcagtgggc tgatcattaa ctatccgctg
     1441 gatgaccagg atgccattgc tgtggaagct gcctgcacta atgttccggc gttatttctt
     1501 gatgtctctg accagacacc catcaacagt attattttct cccatgaaga cggtacgcga
     1561 ctgggcgtgg agcatctggt cgcattgggt caccagcaaa tcgcgctgtt agcgggccca
     1621 ttaagttctg tctcggcgcg tctgcgtctg gctggctggc ataaatatct cactcgcaat
     1681 caaattcagc cgatagcgga acgggaaggc gactggagtg ccatgtccgg ttttcaacaa
     1741 accatgcaaa tgctgaatga gggcatcgtt cccactgcga tgctggttgc caacgatcag
     1801 atggcgctgg gcgcaatgcg cgccattacc gagtccgggc tgcgcgttgg tgcggatatc
     1861 tcggtagtgg gatacgacga taccgaagac agctcatgtt atatcccgcc gttaaccacc
     1921 atcaaacagg attttcgcct gctggggcaa accagcgtgg accgcttgct gcaactctct
     1981 cagggccagg cggtgaaggg caatcagctg ttgcccgtct cactggtgaa aagaaaaacc
     2041 accctggcgc ccaatacgca aaccgcctct ccccgcgcgt tggccgattc attaatgcag
     2101 ctggcacgac aggtttcccg actggaaagc gggcagtgag cgcaacgcaa ttaatgtaag
     2161 ttagctcact cattaggcac cgggatctcg accgatgccc ttgagagcct tcaacccagt
     2221 cagctccttc cggtgggcgc ggggcatgac tatcgtcgcc gcacttatga ctgtcttctt
     2281 tatcatgcaa ctcgtaggac aggtgccggc agcgctctgg gtcattttcg gcgaggaccg
     2341 ctttcgctgg agcgcgacga tgatcggcct gtcgcttgcg gtattcggaa tcttgcacgc
     2401 cctcgctcaa gccttcgtca ctggtcccgc caccaaacgt ttcggcgaga agcaggccat
     2461 tatcgccggc atggcggccc cacgggtgcg catgatcgtg ctcctgtcgt tgaggacccg
     2521 gctaggctgg cggggttgcc ttactggtta gcagaatgaa tcaccgatac gcgagcgaac
     2581 gtgaagcgac tgctgctgca aaacgtctgc gacctgagca acaacatgaa tggtcttcgg
     2641 tttccgtgtt tcgtaaagtc tggaaacgcg gaagtcagcg ccctgcacca ttatgttccg
     2701 gatctgcatc gcaggatgct gctggctacc ctgtggaaca cctacatctg tattaacgaa
     2761 gcgctggcat tgaccctgag tgatttttct ctggtcccgc cgcatccata ccgccagttg
     2821 tttaccctca caacgttcca gtaaccgggc atgttcatca tcagtaaccc gtatcgtgag
     2881 catcctctct cgtttcatcg gtatcattac ccccatgaac agaaatcccc cttacacgga
     2941 ggcatcagtg accaaacagg aaaaaaccgc ccttaacatg gcccgcttta tcagaagcca
     3001 gacattaacg cttctggaga aactcaacga gctggacgcg gatgaacagg cagacatctg
     3061 tgaatcgctt cacgaccacg ctgatgagct ttaccgcagc tgcctcgcgc gtttcggtga
     3121 tgacggtgaa aacctctgac acatgcagct cccggagacg gtcacagctt gtctgtaagc
     3181 ggatgccggg agcagacaag cccgtcaggg cgcgtcagcg ggtgttggcg ggtgtcgggg
     3241 cgcagccatg acccagtcac gtagcgatag cggagtgtat actggcttaa ctatgcggca
     3301 tcagagcaga ttgtactgag agtgcaccat atatgcggtg tgaaataccg cacagatgcg
     3361 taaggagaaa ataccgcatc aggcgctctt ccgcttcctc gctcactgac tcgctgcgct
     3421 cggtcgttcg gctgcggcga gcggtatcag ctcactcaaa ggcggtaata cggttatcca
     3481 cagaatcagg ggataacgca ggaaagaaca tgtgagcaaa aggccagcaa aaggccagga
     3541 accgtaaaaa ggccgcgttg ctggcgtttt tccataggct ccgcccccct gacgagcatc
     3601 acaaaaatcg acgctcaagt cagaggtggc gaaacccgac aggactataa agataccagg
     3661 cgtttccccc tggaagctcc ctcgtgcgct ctcctgttcc gaccctgccg cttaccggat
     3721 acctgtccgc ctttctccct tcgggaagcg tggcgctttc tcatagctca cgctgtaggt
     3781 atctcagttc ggtgtaggtc gttcgctcca agctgggctg tgtgcacgaa ccccccgttc
     3841 agcccgaccg ctgcgcctta tccggtaact atcgtcttga gtccaacccg gtaagacacg
     3901 acttatcgcc actggcagca gccactggta acaggattag cagagcgagg tatgtaggcg
     3961 gtgctacaga gttcttgaag tggtggccta actacggcta cactagaagg acagtatttg
     4021 gtatctgcgc tctgctgaag ccagttacct tcggaaaaag agttggtagc tcttgatccg
     4081 gcaaacaaac caccgctggt agcggtggtt tttttgtttg caagcagcag attacgcgca
     4141 gaaaaaaagg atctcaagaa gatcctttga tcttttctac ggggtctgac gctcagtgga
     4201 acgaaaactc acgttaaggg attttggtca tgaacaataa aactgtctgc ttacataaac
     4261 agtaatacaa ggggtgttat gagccatatt caacgggaaa cgtcttgctc taggccgcga
     4321 ttaaattcca acatggatgc tgatttatat gggtataaat gggctcgcga taatgtcggg
     4381 caatcaggtg cgacaatcta tcgattgtat gggaagcccg atgcgccaga gttgtttctg
     4441 aaacatggca aaggtagcgt tgccaatgat gttacagatg agatggtcag actaaactgg
     4501 ctgacggaat ttatgcctct tccgaccatc aagcatttta tccgtactcc tgatgatgca
     4561 tggttactca ccactgcgat ccccgggaaa acagcattcc aggtattaga agaatatcct
     4621 gattcaggtg aaaatattgt tgatgcgctg gcagtgttcc tgcgccggtt gcattcgatt
     4681 cctgtttgta attgtccttt taacagcgat cgcgtatttc gtctcgctca ggcgcaatca
     4741 cgaatgaata acggtttggt tgatgcgagt gattttgatg acgagcgtaa tggctggcct
     4801 gttgaacaag tctggaaaga aatgcataaa cttttgccat tctcaccgga ttcagtcgtc
     4861 actcatggtg atttctcact tgataacctt atttttgacg aggggaaatt aataggttgt
     4921 attgatgttg gacgagtcgg aatcgcagac cgataccagg atcttgccat cctatggaac
     4981 tgcctcggtg agttttctcc ttcattacag aaacggcttt ttcaaaaata tggtattgat
     5041 aatcctgata tgaataaatt gcagtttcat ttgatgctcg atgagttttt ctaagaatta
     5101 attcatgagc ggatacatat ttgaatgtat ttagaaaaat aaacaaatag gggttccgcg
     5161 cacatttccc cgaaaagtgc cacctgaaat tgtaaacgtt aatattttgt taaaattcgc
     5221 gttaaatttt tgttaaatca gctcattttt taaccaatag gccgaaatcg gcaaaatccc
     5281 ttataaatca aaagaataga ccgagatagg gtnnnnnnnn nnnnnnnnnn nnnnnnnnnn
     5341 nnnnnnnnna aagaacgtgg actccaacgt caaaggnnnn nnnnnnnnnn nnnnnnnnnn
     5401 nnnnnnnnnn nnnnnnnnnn nnnnntnnnn nnnnnnnnnn nnnnnnnnnn nnnnnnnnnn
     5461 nnnnnnnnnn nnnnnnnnnn nnnnnnnnnn nnnnnnnnnn nnnnnnnnnn nnnnnnngnn
     5521 nnnnnnnnnn nnnnnnnnnn nnnnnnnnnn nnnnnnnnnn nnnnnnnnnn nnnnnnnnnn
     5581 nnnnnnnnnn nnnnnnnnnn nnnnnnnnnn nnnnnnnnnn nnnnnnnnnn nnnnnnnnnn
     5641 nncccattcg cca
//
