Features (pLannotate 1.2.2; 19 found; start..end, strand, type, name):
     26..73      -  terminator     T7 terminator: transcription terminator for bacteriophage T7 RNA polymerase
     81..130     -  CDS            SET1 (fragment): solubility-enhancement tag derived from T7 phage gene 10B
    527..544     -  CDS            thrombin site: thrombin recognition and cleavage site
    555..571     -  CDS            capTEV™ (fragment): composite tag for in vivo biotinylation, TEV protease cleavage, and 6xHis tagging
    590..612     -  RBS            RBS: efficient ribosome binding site from bacteriophage T7 gene 10 (Olins and Rangwala, 1989)
    627..651     -  protein_bind   lac operator: The lac repressor binds to the lac operator to inhibit transcription in E. coli. This inhibition can be relieved by adding lactose or isopropyl-β-D-thiogalactopyranoside (IPTG). lac repressor encoded by lacI
    652..670     -  promoter       T7 promoter: promoter for bacteriophage T7 RNA polymerase
    692..971     +  CDS            TcR (fragment): tetracycline efflux protein; tet; confers resistance to tetracycline
    979..1056    +  promoter       lacI promoter: lacI
   1057..2139    +  CDS            lacI: lac repressor; lacI; The lac repressor binds to the lac operator to inhibit transcription in E. coli. This inhibition can be relieved by adding lactose or isopropyl-β-D-thiogalactopyranoside (IPTG).
   2152..2173    +  protein_bind   CAP binding site: CAP binding activates transcription in the presence of cAMP. E. coli catabolite activator protein
   2188..2478    +  CDS            TcR (fragment): tetracycline efflux protein; tet; confers resistance to tetracycline
   2550..2930    -  CDS            YPB1_ECOLX: Protein predicted: Swiss-Prot protein existence level 4. From Escherichia coli.
   2947..3138    +  CDS            rop: Rop protein, which maintains plasmids at low copy number; rop
   3240..3379    +  misc_feature   bom: basis of mobility region from pBR322
   3565..4153    -  rep_origin     ori: high-copy-number ColE1/pMB1/pBR322/pUC origin of replication
   4275..5090    +  CDS            KanR: aminoglycoside phosphotransferase; aph(3')-Ia; confers resistance to kanamycin in bacteria or G418 (Geneticin®) in eukaryotes
   5099..5156    -  promoter       AmpR promoter (fragment): bla
   5209..5637    -  rep_origin     f1 ori (sequence partly withheld): f1 bacteriophage origin of replication; arrow indicates direction of (+) strand synthesis
>Addgene plasmid #72322 | pET28a-SnoopCatcher | addgene full sequence | sequence record 498732 | Addgene NGS Result
ATCCGGATATAGTTCCTCCTTTCAGCAAAAAACCCCTCAAGACCCGTTTAGAGGCCCCAAGGGGTTATGC
TAGTTATTGCTCAGCGGTGGCAGCAGCCAACTCAGCTTCCTTTCGGGCTTTGTTAGCAGCCGGATCTCAG
TGGTGGTGGTGGTAGTGCTCGAGTGCGGCCGCAAGCTTTTATTATTTCGGCGGTATCGGTTCATTGGTGA
TATAATGTTTACCGTTGGTAAATTCATATGTAGCCGGAATATCCTGCGGCACAATGCTGGTCACATCACG
CACTTCGCCATTCACAATCTGAAACGCCACAATCGGCTTATTCTGCACCGGTTTATAGCCAGCGGGTTCG
CTATTTTCAAACAGGCGATATTTGCCATCGCTCAGATTCTTAAAGGTCAGTTTACCATCTTCGCCGGTAC
GCACATTTTGATAGGTCCCATTCTGATCAATCGCGCCATAGATATCGGGATAGTCGGGATGCTGTTTCTG
CAGGCTAAACACGGCACCACGCAGCGGCTTCATATGGCTGCCGCGCGGCACCAGGCCGCTGCTGTGATGA
TGATGATGATGGCTGCTGCCCATGGTATATCTCCTTCTTAAAGTTAAACAAAATTATTTCTAGAGGGGAA
TTGTTATCCGCTCACAATTCCCCTATAGTGAGTCGTATTAATTTCGCGGGATCGAGATCTCGATCCTCTA
CGCCGGACGCATCGTGGCCGGCATCACCGGCGCCACAGGTGCGGTTGCTGGCGCCTATATCGCCGACATC
ACCGATGGGGAAGATCGGGCTCGCCACTTCGGGCTCATGAGCGCTTGTTTCGGCGTGGGTATGGTGGCAG
GCCCCGTGGCCGGGGGACTGTTGGGCGCCATCTCCTTGCATGCACCATTCCTTGCGGCGGCGGTGCTCAA
CGGCCTCAACCTACTACTGGGCTGCTTCCTAATGCAGGAGTCGCATAAGGGAGAGCGTCGAGATCCCGGA
CACCATCGAATGGCGCAAAACCTTTCGCGGTATGGCATGATAGCGCCCGGAAGAGAGTCAATTCAGGGTG
GTGAATGTGAAACCAGTAACGTTATACGATGTCGCAGAGTATGCCGGTGTCTCTTATCAGACCGTTTCCC
GCGTGGTGAACCAGGCCAGCCACGTTTCTGCGAAAACGCGGGAAAAAGTGGAAGCGGCGATGGCGGAGCT
GAATTACATTCCCAACCGCGTGGCACAACAACTGGCGGGCAAACAGTCGTTGCTGATTGGCGTTGCCACC
TCCAGTCTGGCCCTGCACGCGCCGTCGCAAATTGTCGCGGCGATTAAATCTCGCGCCGATCAACTGGGTG
CCAGCGTGGTGGTGTCGATGGTAGAACGAAGCGGCGTCGAAGCCTGTAAAGCGGCGGTGCACAATCTTCT
CGCGCAACGCGTCAGTGGGCTGATCATTAACTATCCGCTGGATGACCAGGATGCCATTGCTGTGGAAGCT
GCCTGCACTAATGTTCCGGCGTTATTTCTTGATGTCTCTGACCAGACACCCATCAACAGTATTATTTTCT
CCCATGAAGACGGTACGCGACTGGGCGTGGAGCATCTGGTCGCATTGGGTCACCAGCAAATCGCGCTGTT
AGCGGGCCCATTAAGTTCTGTCTCGGCGCGTCTGCGTCTGGCTGGCTGGCATAAATATCTCACTCGCAAT
CAAATTCAGCCGATAGCGGAACGGGAAGGCGACTGGAGTGCCATGTCCGGTTTTCAACAAACCATGCAAA
TGCTGAATGAGGGCATCGTTCCCACTGCGATGCTGGTTGCCAACGATCAGATGGCGCTGGGCGCAATGCG
CGCCATTACCGAGTCCGGGCTGCGCGTTGGTGCGGATATCTCGGTAGTGGGATACGACGATACCGAAGAC
AGCTCATGTTATATCCCGCCGTTAACCACCATCAAACAGGATTTTCGCCTGCTGGGGCAAACCAGCGTGG
ACCGCTTGCTGCAACTCTCTCAGGGCCAGGCGGTGAAGGGCAATCAGCTGTTGCCCGTCTCACTGGTGAA
AAGAAAAACCACCCTGGCGCCCAATACGCAAACCGCCTCTCCCCGCGCGTTGGCCGATTCATTAATGCAG
CTGGCACGACAGGTTTCCCGACTGGAAAGCGGGCAGTGAGCGCAACGCAATTAATGTAAGTTAGCTCACT
CATTAGGCACCGGGATCTCGACCGATGCCCTTGAGAGCCTTCAACCCAGTCAGCTCCTTCCGGTGGGCGC
GGGGCATGACTATCGTCGCCGCACTTATGACTGTCTTCTTTATCATGCAACTCGTAGGACAGGTGCCGGC
AGCGCTCTGGGTCATTTCGGCGAGGACCGCTTTCGCTGGAGCGCGACGATGATCGGCCTGTCGCTTGCGG
TATTCGGAATCTTGCACGCCCTCGCTCAAGCCTTCGTCACTGGTCCCGCCACCAAACGTTTCGGCGAGAA
GCAGGCCATTATCGCCGGCATGGCGGCCCCACGGGTGCGCATGATCGTGCTCCTGTCGTTGAGGACCCGG
CTAGGCTGGCGGGGTTGCCTTACTGGTTAGCAGAATGAATCACCGATACGCGAGCGAACGTGAAGCGACT
GCTGCTGCAAAACGTCTGCGACCTGAGCAACAACATGAATGGTCTTCGGTTTCCGTGTTTCGTAAAGTCT
GGAAACGCGGAAGTCAGCGCCCTGCACCATTATGTTCCGGATCTGCATCGCAGGATGCTGCTGGCTACCC
TGTGGAACACCTACATCTGTATTAACGAAGCGCTGGCATTGACCCTGAGTGATTTTTCTCTGGTCCCGCC
GCATCCATACCGCCAGTTGTTTACCCTCACAACGTTCCAGTAACCGGGCATGTTCATCATCAGTAACCCG
TATCGTGAGCATCCTCTCTCGTTTCATCGGTATCATTACCCCCATGAACAGAAATCCCCCTTACACGGAG
GCATCAGTGACCAAACAGGAAAAAACCGCCCTTAACATGGCCCGCTTTATCAGAAGCCAGACATTAACGC
TTCTGGAGAAACTCAACGAGCTGGACGCGGATGAACAGGCAGACATCTGTGAATCGCTTCACGACCACGC
TGATGAGCTTTACCGCAGCTGCCTCGCGCGTTTCGGTGATGACGGTGAAAACCTCTGACACATGCAGCTC
CCGGAGACGGTCACAGCTTGTCTGTAAGCGGATGCCGGGAGCAGACAAGCCCGTCAGGGCGCGTCAGCGG
GTGTTGGCGGGTGTCGGGGCGCAGCCATGACCCAGTCACGTAGCGATAGCGGAGTGTATACTGGCTTAAC
TATGCGGCATCAGAGCAGATTGTACTGAGAGTGCACCATTGCGGTGTGAAATACCGCACAGATGCGTAAG
GAGAAAATACCGCATCAGGCGCTCTTCCGCTTCCTCGCTCACTGACTCGCTGCGCTCGGTCGTTCGGCTG
CGGCGAGCGGTATCAGCTCACTCAAAGGCGGTAATACGGTTATCCACAGAATCAGGGGATAACGCAGGAA
AGAACATGTGAGCAAAAGGCCAGCAAAAGGCCAGGAACCGTAAAAAGGCCGCGTTGCTGGCGTTTTTCCA
TAGGCTCCGCCCCCCTGACGAGCATCACAAAAATCGACGCTCAAGTCAGAGGTGGCGAAACCCGACAGGA
CTATAAAGATACCAGGCGTTTCCCCCTGGAAGCTCCCTCGTGCGCTCTCCTGTTCCGACCCTGCCGCTTA
CCGGATACCTGTCCGCCTTTCTCCCTTCGGGAAGCGTGGCGCTTTCTCATAGCTCACGCTGTAGGTATCT
CAGTTCGGTGTAGGTCGTTCGCTCCAAGCTGGGCTGTGTGCACGAACCCCCCGTTCAGCCCGACCGCTGC
GCCTTATCCGGTAACTATCGTCTTGAGTCCAACCCGGTAAGACACGACTTATCGCCACTGGCAGCAGCCA
CTGGTAACAGGATTAGCAGAGCGAGGTATGTAGGCGGTGCTACAGAGTTCTTGAAGTGGTGGCCTAACTA
CGGCTACACTAGAAGGACAGTATTTGGTATCTGCGCTCTGCTGAAGCCAGTTACCTTCGGAAAAAGAGTT
GGTAGCTCTTGATCCGGCAAACAAACCACCGCTGGTAGCGGTGGTTTTTTTGTTTGCAAGCAGCAGATTA
CGCGCAGAAAAAAAGGATCTCAAGAAGATCCTTTGATCTTTTCTACGGGGTCTGACGCTCAGTGGAACGA
AAACTCACGTTAAGGGATTTTGGTCATGAACAATAAAACTGTCTGCTTACATAAACAGTAATACAAGGGG
TGTTATGAGCCATATTCAACGGGAAACGTCTTGCTCTAGGCCGCGATTAAATTCCAACATGGATGCTGAT
TTATATGGGTATAAATGGGCTCGCGATAATGTCGGGCAATCAGGTGCGACAATCTATCGATTGTATGGGA
AGCCCGATGCGCCAGAGTTGTTTCTGAAACATGGCAAAGGTAGCGTTGCCAATGATGTTACAGATGAGAT
GGTCAGACTAAACTGGCTGACGGAATTTATGCCTCTTCCGACCATCAAGCATTTTATCCGTACTCCTGAT
GATGCATGGTTACTCACCACTGCGATCCCCGGGAAAACAGCATTCCAGGTATTAGAAGAATATCCTGATT
CAGGTGAAAATATTGTTGATGCGCTGGCAGTGTTCCTGCGCCGGTTGCATTCGATTCCTGTTTGTAATTG
TCCTTTTAACAGCGATCGCGTATTTCGTCTCGCTCAGGCGCAATCACGAATGAATAACGGTTTGGTTGAT
GCGAGTGATTTTGATGACGAGCGTAATGGCTGGCCTGTTGAACAAGTCTGGAAAGAAATGCATAAACTTT
TGCCATTCTCACCGGATTCAGTCGTCACTCATGGTGATTTCTCACTTGATAACCTTATTTTTGACGAGGG
GAAATTAATAGGTTGTATTGATGTTGGACGAGTCGGAATCGCAGACCGATACCAGGATCTTGCCATCCTA
TGGAACTGCCTCGGTGAGTTTTCTCCTTCATTACAGAAACGGCTTTTTCAAAAATATGGTATTGATAATC
CTGATATGAATAAATTGCAGTTTCATTTGATGCTCGATGAGTTTTTCTAAGAATTAATTCATGAGCGGAT
ACATATTTGAATGTATTTAGAAAAATAAACAAATAGGGGTTCCGCGCACATTTCCCCGAAAAGTGCCACC
TAAATTGTAAGCGTTAATATTTTGTTAAAATTCGCGTTAAATTTTTGTTAAATCAGCTCATTTTTTAACC
AATAGGCCGAAATCGGCAAAATCCCTTATAAATCAAAAGAATAGACCGAGATAGGGT
[37 nt withheld, positions 5308-5344]
AAAGAACGTGGACTCCAACGTCAAAGG
[49 nt withheld, positions 5372-5420]
T
[91 nt withheld, positions 5422-5512]
G
[124 nt withheld, positions 5514-5637]
CCCATTCGCCA
