LOCUS       Exported 773 bp ds-DNA linear SYN 21-MAY-2021
DEFINITION  Bacterial expression of SnoopCatcher, an engineered protein forming
            a spontaneous covalent bond with its cognate peptide partner
            SnoopTag..
ACCESSION   .
VERSION     .
KEYWORDS    pET28a-SnoopCatcher
SOURCE      synthetic DNA construct
  ORGANISM  synthetic DNA construct
REFERENCE   1 (bases 1 to 773)
  AUTHORS   Veggiani G, Nakamura T, Brenner MD, Gayet RV, Yan J, Robinson CV,
            Howarth M
  TITLE     Programmable polyproteams built using twin peptide superglues.
  JOURNAL   Proc Natl Acad Sci U S A. 2016 Jan 19. pii: 201519214.
  PUBMED    26787909
REFERENCE   2 (bases 1 to 773)
  AUTHORS   .
  TITLE     Direct Submission
  JOURNAL   Exported May 21, 2021 from SnapGene Server 1.1.58
            http://www.snapgene.com
FEATURES             Location/Qualifiers
     source          1..773
                     /organism="synthetic DNA construct"
                     /mol_type="other DNA"
     CDS             34..51
                     /codon_start=1
                     /product="6xHis affinity tag"
                     /label=6xHis
                     /translation="HHHHHH"
     CDS             61..78
                     /codon_start=1
                     /product="thrombin recognition and cleavage site"
                     /label=thrombin site
                     /translation="LVPRGS"
     primer_bind     complement(518..536)
                     /label=T7 Term
                     /note="T7 terminator, reverse primer"
     terminator      532..579
                     /label=T7 terminator
                     /note="transcription terminator for bacteriophage T7 RNA
                     polymerase"
     primer_bind     complement(703..722)
                     /label=F1ori-R
                     /note="F1 origin, reverse primer"
ORIGIN
        1 actttaagaa ggagatatac catgggcagc agccatcatc atcatcatca cagcagcggc
       61 ctggtgccgc gcggcagcca tatgaagccg ctgcgtggtg ccgtgtttag cctgcagaaa
      121 cagcatcccg actatcccga tatctatggc gcgattgatc agaatgggac ctatcaaaat
      181 gtgcgtaccg gcgaagatgg taaactgacc tttaagaatc tgagcgatgg caaatatcgc
      241 ctgtttgaaa atagcgaacc cgctggctat aaaccggtgc agaataagcc gattgtggcg
      301 tttcagattg tgaatggcga agtgcgtgat gtgaccagca ttgtgccgca ggatattccg
      361 gctacatatg aatttaccaa cggtaaacat tatatcacca atgaaccgat accgccgaaa
      421 taataaaagc ttgcggccgc actcgagcac taccaccacc accactgaga tccggctgct
      481 aacaaagccc gaaaggaagc tgagttggct gctgccaccg ctgagcaata actagcataa
      541 ccccttgggg cctctaaacg ggtcttgagg ggttttttgc tgaaaggagg aactatatcc
      601 ggattggcga atgggnnnnn nnnnnnnnnn nnnnnnnnnn nnnnnnnnnn nnnnnnnnnn
      661 nnnnnnnnnn nnnnnnnnnn nnnnnnnnnn nnnnnnnnnn nnnnnnnnnn nnnnnnnnnn
      721 nnnnnnnnnn nnnnnnnnnc nnnnnnnnnn nnnnnnnnnn nnnnnnnnnn nnn
//
