>Addgene plasmid #72322 | pET28a-SnoopCatcher | depositor partial sequence | sequence record 132789 | pET28a-SnoopCatcher sequence 405 bps
ATGGGCAGCAGCCATCATCATCATCATCACAGCAGCGGCCTGGTGCCGCGCGGCAGCCATATGAAGCCGC
TGCGTGGTGCCGTGTTTAGCCTGCAGAAACAGCATCCCGACTATCCCGATATCTATGGCGCGATTGATCA
GAATGGGACCTATCAAAATGTGCGTACCGGCGAAGATGGTAAACTGACCTTTAAGAATCTGAGCGATGGC
AAATATCGCCTGTTTGAAAATAGCGAACCCGCTGGCTATAAACCGGTGCAGAATAAGCCGATTGTGGCGT
TTCAGATTGTGAATGGCGAAGTGCGTGATGTGACCAGCATTGTGCCGCAGGATATTCCGGCTACATATGA
ATTTACCAACGGTAAACATTATATCACCAATGAACCGATACCGCCGAAATAATAA
