>Addgene plasmid #72322 | pET28a-SnoopCatcher | addgene partial sequence | sequence record 137252 | T7term 5'-GCTAGTTATTGCTCAGCGG-3'
TAGCAGCCGGATCTCAGTGGTGGTGGTGGTAGTGCTCGAGTGCGGCCGCAAGCTTTTATTATTTCGGCGG
TATCGGTTCATTGGTGATATAATGTTTACCGTTGGTAAATTCATATGTAGCCGGAATATCCTGCGGCACA
ATGCTGGTCACATCACGCACTTCGCCATTCACAATCTGAAACGCCACAATCGGCTTATTCTGCACCGGTT
TATAGCCAGCGGGTTCGCTATTTTCAAACAGGCGATATTTGCCATCGCTCAGATTCTTAAAGGTCAGTTT
ACCATCTTCGCCGGTACGCACATTTTGATAGGTCCCATTCTGATCAATCGCGCCATAGATATCGGGATAG
TCGGGATGCTGTTTCTGCAGGCTAAACACGGCACCACGCAGCGGCTTCATATGGCTGCCGCGCGGCACCA
GGCCGCTGCTGTGATGATGATGATGATGGCTGCTGCCCATGGTATATCTCCTTCTTAAAGTTAAACAAAA
TTATTTCTAGAGGGGAATTGTTATCCGCTCACAATTCCCCTATAGTGAGTCGTATTAATTTCGCGGGATC
GAGATCTCGATCCTCTACGCCGGACGCATCGTGGCCGGCATCACCGGCGCCACAGGTGCGGTTGCTGGCG
CCTATATCGCCGACATCACCGATGGGGAAGATCGGGCTCGCCACTTCGGGCTCATGAGCGCTTGTTTCGG
CGTGGGTATGGTGGCAGGCCCCGTGGCCGGGGGACTGTTGGGCGCCATCTCCTTGCATGCACCATTCCTT
GCGGCGGCGGTGCTCAACGGCCTCAACCTACTACTGGGCTGCTTCCTAATGCAGGAGTCGCATAAGGGAG
AGCGTCGAGATCCCGGACACCATCGAATGGCGCAAAACCTTTCGCGGTATGGCATGATAGCGCCCGGAAG
AGAGTCAATTCAGGGTGGTGAATGTGAAACCAGTAACGTTATAC
